>Addgene plasmid #55172 | pBS3Clux | addgene full sequence | sequence record 224754 | Addgene NGS Result
GAATTCGCGGCCGCTTCTAGAGCAATACGCAAACCGCCTCTCCCCGCGCGTTGGCCGATTCATTAATGCA
GCTGGCACGACAGGTTTCCCGACTGGAAAGCGGGCAGTGAGCGCAACGCAATTAATGTGAGTTAGCTCAC
TCATTAGGCACCCCAGGCTTTACACTTTATGCTTCCGGCTCGTATGTTGTGTGGAATTGTGAGCGGATAA
CAATTTCACACATACTAGAGAAAGAGGAGAAATACTAGATGGCTTCCTCCGAAGACGTTATCAAAGAGTT
CATGCGTTTCAAAGTTCGTATGGAAGGTTCCGTTAACGGTCACGAGTTCGAAATCGAAGGTGAAGGTGAA
GGTCGTCCGTACGAAGGTACCCAGACCGCTAAACTGAAAGTTACCAAAGGTGGTCCGCTGCCGTTCGCTT
GGGACATCCTGTCCCCGCAGTTCCAGTACGGTTCCAAAGCTTACGTTAAACACCCGGCTGACATCCCGGA
CTACCTGAAACTGTCCTTCCCGGAAGGTTTCAAATGGGAACGTGTTATGAACTTCGAAGACGGTGGTGTT
GTTACCGTTACCCAGGACTCCTCCCTGCAAGACGGTGAGTTCATCTACAAAGTTAAACTGCGTGGTACCA
ACTTCCCGTCCGATGGTCCGGTTATGCAGAAAAAAACCATGGGTTGGGAAGCTTCCACCGAACGTATGTA
CCCGGAAGACGGTGCTCTGAAAGGTGAAATCAAAATGCGTCTGAAACTGAAAGACGGTGGTCACTACGAC
GCTGAAGTTAAAACCACCTACATGGCTAAAAAACCGGTTCAGCTGCCGGGTGCTTACAAAACCGACATCA
AACTGGACATCACCTCCCACAACGAAGACTACACCATCGTTGAACAGTACGAACGTGCTGAAGGTCGTCA
CTCCACCGGTGCTTAATAACGCTGATAGTGCTAGTGTAGATCGCTACTAGAGCCAGGCATCAAATAAAAC
GAAAGGCTCAGTCGAAAGACTGGGCCTTTCGTTTTATCTGTTGTTTGTCGGTGAACGCTCTCTACTAGAG
TCACACTGGCTCACCTTCGGGTGGGCCTTTCTGCGTTTATATACTAGTAGCGGCCGCTGCAGTCCGGCAA
AAAAGGGCAAGGTGTCCTAGTAAGGTCGACAGGAGGACTCTCTATGAAATTTGGAAACTTTTTGCTTACA
TACCAACCTCCCCAATTTTCTCAAACAGAGGTAATGAAACGTTTGGTTAAATTAGGTCGCATCTCTGAGG
AGTGTGGTTTTGATACCGTATGGTTACTGGAGCATCATTTCACGGAGTTTGGTTTGCTTGGTAACCCTTA
TGTCGCTGCTGCATATTTACTTGGCGCGACTAAAAAATTGAATGTAGGAACTGCCGCTATTGTTCTTCCC
ACAGCCCATCCAGTACGCCAACTTGAAGATGTGAATTTATTGGATCAAATGTCAAAAGGACGATTTCGGT
TTGGTATTTGCCGAGGGCTTTACAACAAGGACTTTCGCGTATTCGGCACAGATATGAATAACAGTCGCGC
CTTAGCGGAATGCTGGTACGGGCTGATAAAGAATGGCGTGACAGAGGGATATATGGAAGCTGATAATGAA
CATATCAAGTTCCATAAGGTAAAAGTAAACCCCGCGGCGTATAGCAGAGGTGGCGCACCGGTTTATGTGG
TGGCTGAATCAGCTTCGACGACTGAGTGGGCTGCTCAATTTGGCCTACCGATGATATTAAGTTGGATTAT
AAATACTAACGAAAAGAAAGCACAACTTGAGCTTTATAATGAAGTGGCTCAAGAATATGGGCACGATATT
CATAATATCGACCATTGCTTATCATATATAACATCTGTAGATCATGACTCAATTAAAGCGAAAGAGATTT
GCCGGAAATTTCTGGGGCATTGGTATGATTCTTATGTGAATGCTACGACTATTTTTGATGATTCAGACCA
AACAAGAGGTTATGATTTCAATAAAGGGCAGTGGCGTGACTTTGTATTAAAAGGACATAAAGATACTAAT
CGCCGTATTGATTACAGTTACGAAATCAATCCCGTGGGAACGCCGCAGGAATGTATTGACATAATTCAAA
AAGACATTGATGCTACAGGAATATCAAATATTTGTTGTGGATTTGAAGCTAATGGAACAGTAGACGAAAT
TATTGCTTCCATGAAGCTCTTCCAGTCTGATGTCATGCCATTTCTTAAAGAAAAACAACGTTCGCTATTA
TATTAGCTAAGGAGGTAAAGAAATGAAATTTGGATTGTTCTTCCTTAACTTCATCAATTCAACAACTGTT
CAAGAACAAAGTATAGTTCGCATGCAGGAAATAACGGAGTATGTTGATAAGTTGAATTTTGAACAGATTT
TAGTGTATGAAAATCATTTTTCAGATAATGGTGTTGTCGGCGCTCCTCTGACTGTTTCTGGTTTTCTGCT
CGGTTTAACAGAGAAAATTAAAATTGGTTCATTAAATCACATCATTACAACTCATCATCCTGTCCGCATA
GCGGAGGAAGCTTGCTTATTGGATCAGTTAAGTGAAGGGAGATTTATTTTAGGGTTTAGTGATTGCGAAA
AAAAAGATGAAATGCATTTTTTTAATCGCCCGGTTGAATATCAACAGCAACTATTTGAAGAGTGTTATGA
AATCATTAACGATGCTTTAACAACAGGCTATTGTAATCCAGATAACGATTTTTATAGCTTCCCTAAAATA
TCTGTAAATCCCCATGCTTATACGCCAGGCGGACCTCGGAAATATGTAACAGCAACCAGTCATCATATTG
TTGAGTGGGCGGCCAAAAAAGGTATTCCTCTCATCTTTAAGTGGGATGATTCTAATGATGTTAGATATGA
ATATGCTGAAAGATATAAAGCCGCTGCGGATAAATATGACGTTGACCTATCAGAGATAGACCATCAGTTA
ATGATATTAGTTAACTATAACGAAGATAGTAATAAAGCTAAACAAGAGACGCGTGCATTTATTAGTGATT
ATGTTCTTGAAATGCACCCTAATGAAAATTTCGAAAATAAACTTGAAGAAATAATTGCAGAAAACGCTGT
CGGAAATTATACGGAGTGTATAACTGCGGCTAAGTTGGCAATTGAAAAGTGTGGTGCGAAAAGTGTATTG
CTGTCCTTTGAACCAATGAATGATTTGATGAGCCAAAAAAATGTAATCAATATTGTTGATGATAATATTA
AGAAGTACCACATGAAATATACCTAATAGGTACCAGGAGGAAGGCAAATATGACTAAAAAAATTTCATTC
ATTATTAACGGCCAGGTTGAAATCTTTCCCGAAGGTGATGATTTAGTGCAATCCATTAATTTTGGTGATA
ATAGTGTTTACCTGCCAATATTGAATGACTCTCATGTAAAAAACATTATTGATTGTAATGGAAATAACGA
ATTACGGTTGCATAACATTGTCAATTTTCTCTATACGGTAGGGCAAAGATGGAAAAATGAAGAATACTCA
AGACGCAGGACATACATTCGTGACTTAAAAAAATATATGGGATATTCAGAAGAAATGGCTAAGCTAGAGG
CCAATTGGATATCTATGATTTTATGTTCTAAAGGCGGCCTTTATGATGTTGTAGAAAATGAACTTGGTTC
TCGCCATATCATGGATGAATGGCTACCTCAGGATGAAAGTTATGTTCGGGCTTTTCCGAAAGGTAAATCT
GTACATCTGTTGGCAGGTAATGTTCCATTATCTGGGATCATGTCTATATTACGCGCAATTTTAACTAAGA
ATCAGTGTATTATAAAAACATCGTCAACCGATCCTTTTACCGCTAATGCATTAGCGTTAAGTTTTATTGA
TGTAGACCCTAATCATCCGATAACGCGCTCTTTATCTGTTATATATTGGCCCCACCAAGGTGATACATCA
CTCGCAAAAGAAATTATGCAACATGCGGATGTTATTGTCGCTTGGGGAGGGCCAGATGCGATTAATTGGG
CGGTAGAGCATGCGCCATCTTATGCTGATGTGATTAAATTTGGTTCTAAAAAGAGTCTTTGCATTATCGA
TAATCCTGTTGATTTGACGTCCGCAGCGACAGGTGCGGCTCATGATGTTTGTTTTTACGATCAGCGAGCT
TGTTTTTCTGCCCAAAACATATATTACATGGGAAATCATTATGAGGAATTTAAGTTAGCGTTGATAGAAA
AACTTAATCTATATGCGCATATATTACCGAATGCCAAAAAAGATTTTGATGAAAAGGCGGCCTATTCTTT
AGTTCAAAAAGAAAGCTTGTTTGCTGGATTAAAAGTAGAGGTGGATATTCATCAACGTTGGATGATTATT
GAGTCAAATGCAGGTGTGGAATTTAATCAACCACTTGGCAGATGTGTGTACCTTCATCACGTCGATAATA
TTGAGCAAATATTGCCTTATGTTCAAAAAAATAAGACGCAAACCATATCTATTTTTCCTTGGGAGTCATC
ATTTAAATATCGAGATGCGTTAGCATTAAAAGGTGCGGAAAGGATTGTAGAAGCAGGAATGAATAACATA
TTTCGAGTTGGTGGATCTCATGACGGAATGAGACCGTTGCAACGATTAGTGACATATATTTCTCATGAAA
GGCCATCTAACTATACGGCTAAGGATGTTGCGGTTGAAATAGAACAGACTCGATTCCTGGAAGAAGATAA
GTTCCTTGTATTTGTCCCATAATGGAGGTAAAAGTATGGAAAATGAATCAAAATATAAAACCATCGACCA
CGTTATTTGTGTTGAAGGAAATAAGAAAATTCATGTTTGGGAAACGCTGCCAGAAGAAAACAGCCCAAAG
AGAAAGAATGCCATTATTATTGCGTCTGGTTTTGCCCGCAGGATGGATCATTTTGCTGGTCTGGCGGAAT
ATTTATCGCGGAATGGATTTCATGTGATCCGCTATGATTCGCTTCACCACGTTGGATTGAGTTCAGGGAC
AATTGATGAATTTACAATGTCTATAGGAAAGCAGAGCTTGTTAGCAGTGGTTGATTGGTTAACTACACGA
AAAATAAATAACTTCGGTATGTTGGCTTCAAGCTTATCTGCGCGGATAGCTTATGCAAGCCTATCTGAAA
TCAATGCTTCGTTTTTAATCACCGCAGTCGGTGTTGTTAACTTAAGATATTCTCTTGAAAGAGCTTTAGG
GTTTGATTATCTCAGTCTACCCATTAATGAATTGCCGGATAATCTTGATTTTGAAGGCCATAAATTGGGT
GCTGAAGTCTTTGCGAGAGATTGTCTTGATTTTGGTTGGGAAGATTTAGCTTCTACAATTAATAACATGA
TGTATCTTGATATACCGTTTATTGCTTTTACTGCAAATAACGATAATTGGGTCAAGCAAGATGAAGTTAT
CACATTGTTATCAAATATTCGTAGTAATCGATGCAAGATATATTCTTTGTTAGGAAGTTCGCATGACTTG
AGTGAAAATTTAGTGGCCCTGCGCAATTTTTATCAATCGGTTACGAAAGCCGCTATCGCGATGGATAATG
ATCATCTGGATATTGATGTTGATATTACTGAACCGTCATTTGAACATTTAACTATTGCGACAGTCAATGA
ACGCCGAATGAGAATTGAGATTGAAAATCAAGCAATTTCTCTGTCTTAAAGAATCCTGAGGAGGAAAACA
GGTATGACTTCATATGTTGATAAACAAGAAATTACAGCAAGCTCAGAAATTGATGATTTGATTTTTTCGA
GCGATCCATTAGTGTGGTCTTACGACGAGCAGGAAAAAATCAGAAAGAAACTTGTGCTTGATGCATTTCG
TAATCATTATAAACATTGTCGAGAATATCGTCACTACTGTCAGGCACACAAAGTAGATGACAATATTACG
GAAATTGATGACATACCTGTATTCCCAACATCGGTTTTTAAGTTTACTCGCTTATTAACTTCTCAGGAAA
ACGAGATTGAAAGTTGGTTTACCAGTAGCGGCACGAATGGTTTAAAAAGTCAGGTGGCGCGTGACAGATT
AAGTATTGAGAGACTCTTAGGCTCTGTGAGTTATGGCATGAAATATGTTGGTAGTTGGTTTGATCATCAA
ATAGAATTAGTCAATTTGGGACCAGATAGATTTAATGCTCATAATATTTGGTTTAAATATGTTATGAGTT
TGGTGGAATTGTTATATCCTACGACATTTACCGTAACAGAAGAACGAATAGATTTTGTTAAAACATTGAA
TAGTCTTGAACGAATAAAAAATCAAGGGAAAGATCTTTGTCTTATTGGTTCGCCATACTTTATTTATTTA
CTCTGCCATTATATGAAAGATAAAAAAATCTCATTTTCTGGAGATAAAAGCCTTTATATCATAACCGGAG
GCGGCTGGAAAAGTTACGAAAAAGAATCTCTGAAACGTGATGATTTCAATCATCTTTTATTTGATACTTT
CAATCTCAGTGATATTAGTCAGATCCGAGATATATTTAATCAAGCTGAACTCAACACTTGTTTCTTTGAG
GATGAAATGCAGCGTAAACATGTTCCGCCGTGGGTATATGCGCGAGCGCTTGATCCTGAAACGTTGAAAC
CTGTACCTGATGGAACGCCGGGGTTGATGAGTTATATGGATGCGTCAGCAACCAGTTATCCAGCATTTAT
TGTTACCGATGATGTCGGGATAATTAGCAGAGAATATGGTAAGTATCCCGGCGTGCTCGTTGAAATTTTA
CGTCGCGTCAATACGAGGACGCAGAAAGGGTGTGCTTTAAGCTTAACCGAAGCGTTTGATAGTTGATATC
CAGCAGGATCCTGAGCGCCGGTCGCTACCATTACCAGTTGGTCTGGTGTCAAAAATAATAATAACCGGGC
AGGCCATGTCTGCCCGTATTTCGCGTAAGGAAATCCATTATGTACTATTTAATTCTGCGTGACATCCCAT
CGATCAGACCAGTTTTTAATTTGTGTGTTTCCATGTGTCCAGTTTGGCGCGCCCCATCCGACCATTGACT
GCCACTGGATTCACTGCATGACGCTGCCGAGACAGCTGACGCTTTCAGGACAGAAGCTGATTCAGCAGCC
GCTGCCTGAGCTAAAAGCCATGCGCAGAAATGAGAAAAAAATACACATCAACATGCATGGATCATCTGGT
GCGCTTCCAGTGGAAAAACCTGAAAGAACTGAGATTCTACTGGAAGACATTCATACGGAGTCTGGCTTTT
CAATCAGTATCCGCGGAACGGCTACGTTTTCCTTCCATAAAGACGAGGGGATTGTTACGCTGGAACGAAA
GAGCTTTGACGGAAAAAGAACAGAAGCGAGACATTGCCGCATCAAGGATTTGCATACCGTACACATGTTT
CTCGACGCGTCATCTGTGGAAATCTTTATCAATAACGGAGAAGAGGTCTTTAGTGCAAGATATTTTCCTT
TCCCGGGAAATCATGAAGTAACAGCCAGTGCGACCGGGAAATCCTGGCGTAATAGCGAAGAGGCCCGCAC
CGATCGCCCTTCCCAACAGTTGCGCAGCCTGAATGGCGAATGGCGCCTGATGCGGTATTTTCTCCTTACG
CATCTGTGCGGTATTTCACACCGCATATGGTGCACTCTCAGTACAATCTGCTCTGATGCCGCATAGTTAA
GCCAGCCCCGACACCCGCCAACACCCGCTGACGCGCCCTGACGGGCTTGTCTGCTCCCGGCATCCGCTTA
CAGACAAGCTGTGACCGTCTCCGGGAGCTGCATGTGTCAGAGGTTTTCACCGTCATCACCGAAACGCGCG
AGACGAAAGGGCCTCGTGATACGCCTATTTTTATAGGTTAATGTCATGATAATAATGGTTTCTTAGACGT
CAGGTGGCACTTTTCGGGGAAATGTGCGCGGAACCCCTATTTGTTTATTTTTCTAAATACATTCAAATAT
GTATCCGCTCATGAGACAATAACCCTGATAAATGCTTCAATAATATTGAAAAAGGAAGAGTATGAGTATT
CAACATTTCCGTGTCGCCCTTATTCCCTTTTTTGCGGCATTTTGCCTTCCTGTTTTTGCTCACCCAGAAA
CGCTGGTGAAAGTAAAAGATGCTGAAGATCAGTTGGGTGCACGAGTGGGTTACATCGAACTGGATCTCAA
CAGCGGTAAGATCCTTGAGAGTTTTCGCCCCGAAGAACGTTTTCCAATGATGAGCACTTTTAAAGTTCTG
CTATGTGGCGCGGTATTATCCCGTATTGACGCCGGGCAAGAGCAACTCGGTCGCCGCATACACTATTCTC
AGAATGACTTGGTTGAGTACTCACCAGTCACAGAAAAGCATCTTACGGATGGCATGACAGTAAGAGAATT
ATGCAGTGCTGCCATAACCATGAGTGATAACACTGCGGCCAACTTACTTCTGACAACGATCGGAGGACCG
AAGGAGCTAACCGCTTTTTTGCACAACATGGGGGATCATGTAACTCGCCTTGATCGTTGGGAACCGGAGC
TGAATGAAGCCATACCAAACGACGAGCGTGACACCACGATGCCTGTAGCAATGGCAACAACGTTGCGCAA
ACTATTAACTGGCGAACTACTTACTCTAGCTTCCCGGCAACAATTAATAGACTGGATGGAGGCGGATAAA
GTTGCAGGACCACTTCTGCGCTCGGCCCTTCCGGCTGGCTGGTTTATTGCTGATAAATCTGGAGCCGGTG
AGCGTGGGTCTCGCGGTATCATTGCAGCACTGGGGCCAGATGGTAAGCCCTCCCGTATCGTAGTTATCTA
CACGACGGGGAGTCAGGCAACTATGGATGAACGAAATAGACAGATCGCTGAGATAGGTGCCTCACTGATT
AAGCATTGGTAACTGTCAGACCAAGTTTACTCATATATACTTTAGATTGATTTAAAACTTCATTTTTAAT
TTAAAAGGATCTAGGTGAAGATCCTTTTTGATAATCTCATGACCAAAATCCCTTAACGTGAGTTTTCGTT
CCACTGAGCGTCAGACCCCGTAGAAAAGATCAAAGGATCTTCTTGAGATCCTTTTTTTCTGCGCGTAATC
TGCTGCTTGCAAACAAAAAAACCACCGCTACCAGCGGTGGTTTGTTTGCCGGATCAAGAGCTACCAACTC
TTTTTCCGAAGGTAACTGGCTTCAGCAGAGCGCAGATACCAAATACTGTTCTTCTAGTGTAGCCGTAGTT
AGGCCACCACTTCAAGAACTCTGTAGCACCGCCTACATACCTCGCTCTGCTAATCCTGTTACCAGTGGCT
GCTGCCAGTGGCGATAAGTCGTGTCTTACCGGGTTGGACTCAAGACGATAGTTACCGGATAAGGCGCAGC
GGTCGGGCTGAACGGGGGGTTCGTGCACACAGCCCAGCTTGGAGCGAACGACCTACACCGAACTGAGATA
CCTACAGCGTGAGCTATGAGAAAGCGCCACGCTTCCCGAAGGGAGAAAGGCGGACAGGTATCCGGTAAGC
GGCAGGGTCGGAACAGGAGAGCGCACGAGGGAGCTTCCAGGGGGAAACGCCTGGTATCTTTATAGTCCTG
TCGGGTTTCGCCACCTCTGACTTGAGCGTCGATTTTTGTGATGCTCGTCAGGGGGGCGGAGCCTATGGAA
AAACGCCAGCAACGCGGCCTTTTTACGGTTCCTGGCCTTTTGCTGGCCTTTTGCTCACATGTTCTTTCCT
GCGTTATCCCCTGATTCTGTGGATAACCGTATTACCGCCTTTGAGTGAGCTGATACCGCTCGCCGCAGCC
GAACGACCGAGCGCAGCGAGTCAGTGAGCGAGGAAGCGGAAGAGCGCCCAATACGCAAACCGCCTCTCCC
CGCGCGTTGGCCGATTCATTAATGCAGGACAGCACATGACCAGGAGCTTCGTCGCCGGGCTTATGAAGAA
GTGGAGAAAAAAGAGCCCATCGCTAACAGCGATCCGCACCGCCAGCATTTTCATATCATGCCGCCGGTTG
GGCTGCTGAATGACCCGAATGGCGTGATTTATTGGAAGGGCAGCTATCATGTATTCTTTCAGTGGCAGCC
GTTTCAGACGGGGCACGGCGCAAAATTTTGGGGGCATTATACGACACAGGATGTTGTGAATTGGAAGCGG
GAAGAGATTGCGCTGGCTCCGAGTGATTGGTTTGATAAAAACGGCTGCTACTCGGGCAGCGCTGTCACGA
AAGACGATCGGCTCTATCTTTTTTACACAGGAAATGTCAGGGATCAGGATGGAAATCGGGAAACGTATCA
ATGCCTTGCTGTTTCTGACGACGGGCTGTCCTTTGAGAAAAAGGGTGTCGTCGCCCGCCTTCCGGAAGGA
TATACGGCGCATTTTCGCGATCCGAAGGTATGGGAGCATGAAGGCACATGGTATATGGTGATTGGTGCGC
AAACAGAGAATTTGAAAGGGCAGGCTGTGTTGTTTGCTTCTGATAACCTGACAGAGTGGAGATTTCTTGG
CCCGATAACCGGCGCGGGCTTCAACGGGCTGGACGATTTTGGCGCGCCTAAACGGATCAAGGAGATGGCG
CCCAACAGTCCCCCGGCCACGGGGCCTGCCACCATACCCACGCCGAAACAAGCGCTCATGAGCCCGAAGT
GGCGAGCCCGATCTTCCCCATCGGTGATGTCGGCGATATAGGCGCCAGCAACCGCACCTGTGGCGCCGGT
GATGCCGGCCACGATGCGTCCGGCGTAGAGGATCTGGAGCTGTAATATAAAAACCTTCTTCAACTAACGG
GGCAGGTTAGTGACATTAGAAAACCGACTGTAAAAAGTACAGTCGGCATTATCTCATATTATAAAAGCCA
GTCATTAGGCCTATCTGACAATTCCTGAATAGAGTTCATAAACAATCCTGCATGATAACCATCACAAACA
GAATGATGTACCTGTAAAGATAGCGGTAAATATATTGAATTACCTTTATTAATGAATTTTCCTGCTGTAA
TAATGGGTAGAAGGTAATTACTATTATTATTGATATTTAAGTTAAACCCAGTAAATGAAGTCCATGGAAT
AATAGAAAGAGAAAAAGCATTTTCAGGTATAGGTGTTTTGGGAAACAATTTCCCCGAACCATTATATTTC
TCTACATCAGAAAGGTATAAATCATAAAACTCTTTGAAGTCATTCTTTACAGGAGTCCAAATACCAGAGA
ATGTTTTAGATACACCATCAAAAATTGTATAAAGTGGCTCTAACTTATCCCAATAACCTAACTCTCCGTC
GCTATTGTAACCAGTTCTAAAAGCTGTATTTGAGTTTATCACCCTTGTCACTAAGAAAATAAATGCAGGG
TAAAATTTATATCCTTCTTGTTTTATGTTTCGGTATAAAACACTAATATCAATTTCTGTGGTTATACTAA
AAGTCGTTTGTTGGTTCAAATAATGATTAAATATCTCTTTTCTCTTCCAATTGTCTAAATCAATTTTATT
AAAGTTCATTTGATATGCCTCCTAAATTTTTATCTAAAGTGAATTTAGGAGGCTTACTTGTCTGCTTTCT
TCATTAGAATCAATCCTTTTTTAAAAGTCAATATTACTGTAACATAAATATATATTTTAAAAATATCCCA
CTTTATCCAATTTTCGTTTGTTGAACTAATGGGTGCTTTAGTTGAAGAATAAAAGACCACATTAAAAAAT
GTGGTCTTTTGTGTTTTTTTAAAGGATTTGAGCGTAGCGAAAAATCCTTTTCTTTCTTATCTTGATAATA
AGGGTAACTATTGCCGATGATAAGCTGTCAAACATGA
Features (pLannotate 1.2.2; 28 found; start..end, strand, type, name):
      1..22      +  misc_feature   BioBrick prefix: BioBrick prefix for parts that do not start with "ATG"
     23..110     +  CDS            lacI (fragment): lac repressor; lacI; The lac repressor binds to the lac operator to inhibit transcription in E. coli. This inhibition can be relieved by adding lactose or isopropyl-β-D-thiogalactopyranoside (IPTG).
    123..144     +  protein_bind   CAP binding site: CAP binding activates transcription in the presence of cAMP. E. coli catabolite activator protein
    159..189     +  promoter       lac promoter: promoter for the E. coli lac operon
    193..215     +  protein_bind   lac operator (fragment): The lac repressor binds to the lac operator to inhibit transcription in E. coli. This inhibition can be relieved by adding lactose or isopropyl-β-D-thiogalactopyranoside (IPTG). lac repressor encoded by lacI
    249..923     +  CDS            mRFP1: mRFP1 is a basic (constitutively fluorescent) red fluorescent protein published in 2002, derived from Discosoma sp.. It is reported to be a somewhat slowly-maturing monomer with low acid sensitivity.
    971..1042    +  terminator     rrnB T1 terminator: transcription terminator T1 from the E. coli rrnB gene
   1058..1085    +  terminator     T7Te terminator: phage T7 early transcription terminator
   1092..1112    +  misc_feature   BioBrick suffix: universal suffix for all parts
   1113..1136    +  terminator     his operon terminator (fragment): This putative transcriptin terminator from the E. coli his operon has a 2-bp deletion introduced during synthesis. Its efficiency has not been determined.
   1164..2246    +  CDS            LuxA: LuxA luciferase subunit; luxA; from the Photorhabdus luminescens bioluminescence operon
   2263..3246    +  CDS            LuxB: LuxB luciferase subunit; luxB; from the Photorhabdus luminescens bioluminescence operon
   3270..4712    +  CDS            LuxC: LuxC fatty acid reductase; luxC; from the Photorhabdus luminescens bioluminescence operon
   4726..5649    +  CDS            LuxD: LuxD acyltransferase; luxD; from the Photorhabdus luminescens bioluminescence operon
   5674..6786    +  CDS            LuxE: LuxE; luxE; from the Photorhabdus luminescens bioluminescence operon
   6912..6977    -  CDS            amyE (fragment): AMY_BACSU - Also known as amyA. Experimental evidence at protein level: Swiss-Prot protein existence level 1. From Bacillus subtilis (strain 168).
   6985..7464    +  CDS            sacA (fragment): SCRB_BACSU - Protein inferred from homology: Swiss-Prot protein existence level 3. From Bacillus subtilis (strain 168).
   7464..7530    +  CDS            lacZα (fragment): LacZα fragment of β-galactosidase; lacZ fragment
   7536..7635    -  misc_feature   bom (fragment): basis of mobility region from pBR322
   7737..7772    -  CDS            rop (fragment): Rop protein, which maintains plasmids at low copy number; rop
   7867..7971    +  promoter       AmpR promoter: bla
   7972..8832    +  CDS            AmpR: β-lactamase; bla; confers resistance to ampicillin, carbenicillin, and related antibiotics
   9003..9591    +  rep_origin     ori: high-copy-number ColE1/pMB1/pBR322/pUC origin of replication
   9774..9827    +  CDS            lacI (fragment): lac repressor; lacI; The lac repressor binds to the lac operator to inhibit transcription in E. coli. This inhibition can be relieved by adding lactose or isopropyl-β-D-thiogalactopyranoside (IPTG).
   9829..10473   +  CDS            sacA (fragment): SCRB_BACSU - Protein inferred from homology: Swiss-Prot protein existence level 3. From Bacillus subtilis (strain 168).
  10488..10674   -  CDS            TcR (fragment): tetracycline efflux protein; tet; confers resistance to tetracycline
  10772..11419   -  CDS            cat: CAT1_STAAU - Experimental evidence at transcript level: Swiss-Prot protein existence level 2. This enzyme is an effector of chloramphenicol resistance in bacteria. From Staphylococcus aureus.
  11604..11705   -  CDS            cop (fragment): COP1_STAAU - Protein predicted: Swiss-Prot protein existence level 4. Putative control of replication message. From Staphylococcus aureus.
