[The description below was written by a language model from this plasmid's Addgene catalogue record and pLannotate feature annotations shown in this document.]
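Description:
pBS3Clux is an empty-backbone, promoterless luminescence reporter vector from the Bacillus BioBrick Box, derived from pAH328 and designed for single-copy chromosomal integration in Bacillus subtilis. It is an E. coli shuttle-type integration plasmid of about 11.7 kb. In E. coli it replicates from a ColE1/pMB1-type origin and is selected with ampicillin through the bla gene, while no B. subtilis replication origin is annotated. Instead, two fragments of the B. subtilis sacA gene flank the cargo and direct double-crossover recombination into the sacA locus. Integrants are selected with chloramphenicol via a Staphylococcus aureus-type cat gene lying between the homology arms. Short fragments of lacI, lacZα, bom, rop, TcR, amyE and cop in the feature table appear to be remnants of earlier cloning steps rather than functional elements.

The payload is the luxABCDE operon from Photorhabdus luminescens, with ribosome binding sites adjusted for B. subtilis according to the depositor. LuxA and LuxB form the luciferase, and LuxC, LuxD and LuxE supply the fatty aldehyde substrate, so light is produced without added substrate. Immediately upstream sits a cloning site bounded by the BioBrick prefix and suffix. It is occupied by a placeholder cassette of mRFP1 driven by the lac promoter/operator and followed by the rrnB T1 and T7Te terminators. Replacing this cassette with a promoter fragment by restriction cloning presumably allows red E. coli colonies to flag uncut or religated vector, though the record does not say so explicitly. The inserted promoter then forms a transcriptional fusion to lux, allowing promoter activity to be measured as luminescence in B. subtilis.
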