Addgene plasmid #55172: pBS3Clux
Purpose: (Empty Backbone) lux-reporter vector, integration at sacA, ampr, cmr
Depositing lab: Thorsten Mascher. Depositing organization: Ludwig-Maximilians-Universitaet Muenchen (LMU). Publication: The Bacillus BioBrick Box: generation and evaluation of essential genetic building blocks for standardized work with Bacillus subtilis. Radeck J, Kraft K, Bartels J, Cikovic T, Durr F, Emenegger J, Kelterborn S, Sauer C, Fritz G, Gebhard S, Mascher T. J Biol Eng. 2013 Dec 2;7(1):29. doi: 10.1186/1754-1611-7-29. PubMed 24295448.
Backbone
  Vector backbone: pAH328
  Backbone manufacturer: Schmalisch et al, 2010
  Vector type: Synthetic Biology ; Bacillus BioBrick Box
  Promoter: none
  Selectable markers: chloramphenicol resistance in B. subtilis
Growth in bacteria
  Bacterial resistance: Ampicillin, 100 μg/mL
  Growth temperature: 37°C
  Growth strain: DH5alpha
  Copy number: Unknown
Gene/Insert
  Cloning method: Restriction Enzyme
Terms and licenses: Academic/Nonprofit Terms; Industry Terms: Not Available to Industry
Depositor comments: Contains the luxABCDE-operon from Photorabdus luminescence with all RBSs adjusted for use in B. subtilis. Allows the measurement of promoter activities based on transcriptional fusions and mediates chloramphenicol resistance. Integrates into the sacA locus. For sequencing of inserts, use the following primers: fwd: GAGCGTAGCGAAAAATCC rev: GAAATGATGCTCCAGTAACC
How to cite: pBS3Clux was a gift from Thorsten Mascher (Addgene plasmid # 55172 ; http://n2t.net/addgene:55172 ; RRID:Addgene_55172)
