>Addgene plasmid #55172 | pBS3Clux | addgene partial sequence | sequence record 91165 | luxE-F 5'-TGAGGATGAAATGCAGCGTA-3'
TGCGCGAGCGCTTGATCCTGAAACGTTGAAACCTGTACCTGATGGAACGCCGGGGTTGATGAGTTATATG
GATGCGTCAGCAACCAGTTATCCAGCATTTATTGTTACCGATGATGTCGGGATAATTAGCAGAGAATATG
GTAAGTATCCCGGCGTGCTCGTTGAAATTTTACGTCGCGTCAATACGAGGACGCAGAAAGGGTGTGCTTT
AAGCTTAACCGAAGCGTTTGATAGTTGATATCCAGCAGGATCCTGAGCGCCGGTCGCTACCATTACCAGT
TGGTCTGGTGTCAAAAATAATAATAACCGGGCAGGCCATGTCTGCCCGTATTTCGCGTAAGGAAATCCAT
TATGTACTATTTAATTCTGCGTGACATCCCATCGATCAGACCAGTTTTTAATTTGTGTGTTTCCATGTGT
CCAGTTTGGCGCGCCCCATCCGACCATTGACTGCCACTGGATTCACTGCATGACGCTGCCGAGACAGCTG
ACGCTTTCAGGACAGAAGCTGATTCAGCAGCCGCTGCCTGAGCTAAAAGCCATGCGCAGAAATGAGAAAA
AAATACACATCAACATGCATGGATCATCTGGTGCGCTTCCAGTGGAAAAACCTGAAAGAACTGAGATTCT
ACTGGAAGACATTCATACGGAGTCTGGCTTTTCAATCAGTATCCGCGGAACGGCTACGTTTTCCTTCCAT
AAAGACGAGGGGATTGTTACGCTGGAACGAAAGAGCTTTGACGGAAAAAGAACAGAAGCGAGACATTGCC
GCATCAAGGATTTGCATACCGTACACATGTTTCTCGACGCGTCATCTGTGGAAATCTTTATCAATAACGG
AGAAGAGGTCTTTAGTGCAAGATATTTTCCTTTCCCGGGAAATCATGAAGTAACAGCCAGTGCGACCGGG
AAATCCTGGCGTAATAGCGAAGAGGCCCGCACCGATCGCCCTTCCCAACAGTTGCGCAGCCTGAATGGCG
AATGGCGCCTGATGCGGTATTTTCTCCTTACGCATCTGTGCGGTATTTCAC
