>Addgene plasmid #55172 | pBS3Clux | addgene partial sequence | sequence record 91168 | BB/S/F-suffix 5'-CTGCAGCGGCCGCTACTAGT-3'
CCGAAGGTGAGCCAGTGTGACTCTAGTAGAGAGCGTTCACCGACAAACAACAGATAAAACGAAAGGCCCA
GTCTTTCGACTGAGCCTTTCGTTTTATTTGATGCCTGGCTCTAGTAGCGATCTACACTAGCACTATCAGC
GTTATTAAGCACCGGTGGAGTGACGACCTTCAGCACGTTCGTACTGTTCAACGATGGTGTAGTCTTCGTT
GTGGGAGGTGATGTCCAGTTTGATGTCGGTTTTGTAAGCACCCGGCAGCTGAACCGGTTTTTTAGCCATG
TAGGTGGTTTTAACTTCAGCGTCGTAGTGACCACCGTCTTTCAGTTTCAGACGCATTTTGATTTCACCTT
TCAGAGCACCGTCTTCCGGGTACATACGTTCGGTGGAAGCTTCCCAACCCATGGTTTTTTTCTGCATAAC
CGGACCATCGGACGGGAAGTTGGTACCACGCAGTTTAACTTTGTAGATGAACTCACCGTCTTGCAGGGAG
GAGTCCTGGGTAACGGTAACAACACCACCGTCTTCGAAGTTCATAACACGTTCCCATTTGAAACCTTCCG
GGAAGGACAGTTTCAGGTAGTCCGGGATGTCAGCCGGGTGTTTAACGTAAGCTTTGGAACCGTACTGGAA
CTGCGGGGACAGGATGTCCCAAGCGAACGGCAGCGGACCACCTTTGGTAACTTTCAGTTTAGCGGTCTGG
GTACCTTCGTACGGACGACCTTCACCTTCACCTTCGATTTCGAACTCGTGACCGTTAACGGAACCTTCCA
TACGAACTTTGAAACGCATGAACTCTTTGATAACGTCTTCGGAGGAAGCCATCTAGTATTTCTCCTCTTT
CTCTAGTATGTGTGAAATTGTTATCCGCTCACAATTCCACACAACATACGAGCCGGAAGCATAAAGTGTA
AAGCCTGGGGTGCCTAATGAGTGAGCTAACTCACATTAATTGCGTTGCGCTCACTGCCCGCTTTCCAGTC
GGGAAACCTGTCGTGCCAGCTGCATTAATGAATCGGCCAACGCGCGGGGA
