>Addgene plasmid #55172 | pBS3Clux | addgene partial sequence | sequence record 92178 | luxA-F 5'-tggggcattggtatgattct-3'
TTTTGATGATTCAGACCAAACAAGAGGTTATGATTTCAATAAAGGGCAGTGGCGTGACTTTGTATTAAAA
GGACATAAAGATACTAATCGCCGTATTGATTACAGTTACGAAATCAATCCCGTGGGAACGCCGCAGGAAT
GTATTGACATAATTCAAAAAGACATTGATGCTACAGGAATATCAAATATTTGTTGTGGATTTGAAGCTAA
TGGAACAGTAGACGAAATTATTGCTTCCATGAAGCTCTTCCAGTCTGATGTCATGCCATTTCTTAAAGAA
AAACAACGTTCGCTATTATATTAGCTAAGGAGGTAAAGAAATGAAATTTGGATTGTTCTTCCTTAACTTC
ATCAATTCAACAACTGTTCAAGAACAAAGTATAGTTCGCATGCAGGAAATAACGGAGTATGTTGATAAGT
TGAATTTTGAACAGATTTTAGTGTATGAAAATCATTTTTCAGATAATGGTGTTGTCGGCGCTCCTCTGAC
TGTTTCTGGTTTTCTGCTCGGTTTAACAGAGAAAATTAAAATTGGTTCATTAAATCACATCATTACAACT
CATCATCCTGTCCGCATAGCGGAGGAAGCTTGCTTATTGGATCAGTTAAGTGAAGGGAGATTTATTTTAG
GGTTTAGTGATTGCGAAAAAAAAGATGAAATGCATTTTTTTAATCGCCCGGTTGAATATCAACAGCAACT
ATTTGAAGAGTGTTATGAAATCATTAACGATGCTTTAACAACAGGCTATTGTAATCCAGATAACGATTTT
TATAGCTTCCCTAAAATATCTGTAAATCCCCATGCTTATACGCCAGGCGGACCTCGGAAATATGTAACAG
CAACCAGTCATCATATTGTTGAGTGGGCGGCCAAAAAAGGTATTCCTCTCATCTTTAAGTGGGATGATTC
TAATGATG
